Addgene plasmid #77661: SEPHS2 gRNA (BRDN0001148921)
Purpose: 3rd generation lentiviral gRNA plasmid targeting human SEPHS2
Depositing lab: John Doench & David Root. Depositing organization: Broad Institute. Publication: Optimized sgRNA design to maximize activity and minimize off-target effects of CRISPR-Cas9. Doench JG, Fusi N, Sullender M, Hegde M, Vaimberg EW, Donovan KF, Smith I, Tothova Z, Wilen C, Orchard R, Virgin HW, Listgarten J, Root DE. Nat Biotechnol. 2016 Jan 18. doi: 10.1038/nbt.3437. PubMed 26780180.
Backbone
  Vector backbone: lentiGuide-Puro
  Backbone manufacturer: Zhang Lab (Addgene plasmid # 52963)
  Vector type: Mammalian Expression, Lentiviral, CRISPR
  Selectable markers: Puromycin
Growth in bacteria
  Bacterial resistance: Ampicillin, 100 μg/mL
  Growth temperature: 37°C
  Growth strain: DH5alpha
  Copy number: High Copy
Gene/Insert
  Gene/Insert name: SEPHS2 (alt names: SEPHS2; NM_012248.3)
  gRNA/shRNA sequence: ACAGCAACCTGGGTTCCTAA
  Species: H. sapiens (human)
  Entrez Gene: SEPHS2 (a.k.a. SPS2)
  Promoter: hU6
  Cloning method: Unknown
  Sequencing primers: 5′ U6-F; 3′ pS2-R
Terms and licenses: Academic/Nonprofit Terms; Industry Terms: Not Available to Industry
Depositor comments: The gRNA was designed to target the following Genbank reference sequence(s): NM_012248.3. Note that this plasmid does NOT contain Cas9. It should be used in conjunction with lentiCas9-Blast (Addgene #52962) or otherwise with cell lines already expressing Cas9. Browse the full kinome gRNA library at http://www.addgene.org/pooled-library/broadgpp-human-kinome/ or visit http://www.broadinstitute.org/rnai/public/ for detailed protocols and information.
How to cite: SEPHS2 gRNA (BRDN0001148921) was a gift from John Doench & David Root (Addgene plasmid # 77661 ; http://n2t.net/addgene:77661 ; RRID:Addgene_77661)
