[The description below was written by a language model from this plasmid's Addgene catalogue record and pLannotate feature annotations shown in this document.]
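Description:
SEPHS2 gRNA (BRDN0001148921) is a third-generation lentiviral CRISPR guide plasmid built on the lentiGuide-Puro backbone and designed to target human SEPHS2 (also known as SPS2), with the guide designed against the reference transcript NM_012248.3. It is propagated in E. coli as a high-copy plasmid using a ColE1/pUC-type origin and β-lactamase (ampicillin resistance). The backbone also carries an f1 origin, an SV40 origin and poly(A) signal, and remnants of lac and T7/T3 cloning-vector elements.

The lentiviral transfer cassette begins with an RSV promoter fused to a truncated HIV-1 5' LTR, which allows Tat-independent production of genomic RNA. This is followed by the Ψ packaging signal with an adjoining gag fragment, the Rev response element for Rev-dependent nuclear export, and a cPPT/CTS. It ends in a self-inactivating ΔU3 3' LTR. Within this unit, a human U6 RNA polymerase III promoter drives the SEPHS2-specific spacer joined to the Streptococcus pyogenes Cas9 guide RNA scaffold. Downstream, an EF-1α core promoter with its intron A expresses puromycin N-acetyltransferase for selection of transduced mammalian cells, and a WPRE enhances transcript expression.

The plasmid does not encode Cas9, so it is intended to be used together with a separate Cas9 vector such as lentiCas9-Blast or in cells that already express Cas9. The depositor notes link it to a human kinome gRNA library, made as part of work on optimised sgRNA design for higher on-target activity and fewer off-target effects. Its typical use is lentiviral delivery for targeted editing or knockout of SEPHS2 in human cells.
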