Features (pLannotate 1.2.2; 29 found; start..end, strand, type, name):
     14..80      +  CDS            small t antigen (fragment): SV40 (simian virus 40) small t antigen
    106..317     +  promoter       EF-1α core promoter: core promoter for human elongation factor EF-1α
    318..1256    +  intron         EF-1α intron A: intron upstream of the start codon of human EF-1α
   1278..1877    +  CDS            PuroR (fragment): puromycin N-acetyltransferase; pac from Streptomyces; confers resistance to puromycin
   1893..2481    +  misc_feature   WPRE: woodchuck hepatitis virus posttranscriptional regulatory element
   2532..2551    +  misc_feature   cPPT/CTS (fragment): central polypurine tract and central termination sequence of HIV-1
   2553..2786    +  LTR            3' LTR (ΔU3): self-inactivating 3' long terminal repeat (LTR) from HIV-1
   2864..2985    +  polyA_signal   SV40 poly(A) signal: SV40 polyadenylation signal
   3025..3160    +  rep_origin     SV40 ori: SV40 origin of replication
   3181..3199    -  promoter       T7 promoter: promoter for bacteriophage T7 RNA polymerase
   3207..3362    +  CDS            lacZα (fragment): LacZα fragment of β-galactosidase; lacZ fragment
   3367..3795    +  rep_origin     f1 ori (sequence partly withheld): f1 bacteriophage origin of replication; arrow indicates direction of (+) strand synthesis
   3848..3952    +  promoter       AmpR promoter: bla
   3953..4813    +  CDS            AmpR: β-lactamase; bla; confers resistance to ampicillin, carbenicillin, and related antibiotics
   4984..5572    +  rep_origin     ori: high-copy-number ColE1/pMB1/pBR322/pUC origin of replication
   5755..5847    +  CDS            lacI (fragment): lac repressor; lacI; The lac repressor binds to the lac operator to inhibit transcription in E. coli. This inhibition can be relieved by adding lactose or isopropyl-β-D-thiogalactopyranoside (IPTG).
   5860..5881    +  protein_bind   CAP binding site: CAP binding activates transcription in the presence of cAMP. E. coli catabolite activator protein
   5896..5926    +  promoter       lac promoter: promoter for the E. coli lac operon
   5934..5950    +  protein_bind   lac operator: The lac repressor binds to the lac operator to inhibit transcription in E. coli. This inhibition can be relieved by adding lactose or isopropyl-β-D-thiogalactopyranoside (IPTG). lac repressor encoded by lacI
   5995..6013    +  promoter       T3 promoter: promoter for bacteriophage T3 RNA polymerase
   6041..6267    +  promoter       RSV promoter: Rous sarcoma virus enhancer/promoter
   6268..6448    +  LTR            5' LTR (truncated): truncated 5' long terminal repeat (LTR) from HIV-1
   6495..6620    +  misc_feature   HIV-1 Ψ: packaging signal of human immunodeficiency virus type 1
   6604..6967    +  CDS            HIV-1 gag (fragment): gag protein from human immunodeficiency virus 1; gag
   7113..7346    +  misc_feature   RRE: The Rev response element (RRE) of HIV-1 allows for Rev-dependent mRNA export from the nucleus to the cytoplasm.
   7723..7749    +  CDS            Rev (fragment): human immunodeficiency virus 1 (HIV-1) Rev protein; rev; enhances nuclear export of unspliced and incompletely spliced viral mRNAs
   7753..7993    +  promoter       U6 promoter: RNA polymerase III promoter for human U6 snRNA
   8023..8098    +  misc_RNA       gRNA scaffold: guide RNA scaffold for the Streptococcus pyogenes CRISPR/Cas9 system
   8154..8271    +  misc_feature   cPPT/CTS: central polypurine tract and central termination sequence of HIV-1
>Addgene plasmid #77661 | SEPHS2 gRNA (BRDN0001148921) | addgene full sequence | sequence record 188188 | Addgene Assembled Sequence
CCCGGGTGCAAAGATGGATAAAGTTTTAAACAGAGAGGAATCTTTGCAGCTAATGGACCTTCTAGGTCTT
GAAAGGAGTGGGAATTGGCTCCGGTGCCCGTCAGTGGGCAGAGCGCACATCGCCCACAGTCCCCGAGAAG
TTGGGGGGAGGGGTCGGCAATTGATCCGGTGCCTAGAGAAGGTGGCGCGGGGTAAACTGGGAAAGTGATG
TCGTGTACTGGCTCCGCCTTTTTCCCGAGGGTGGGGGAGAACCGTATATAAGTGCAGTAGTCGCCGTGAA
CGTTCTTTTTCGCAACGGGTTTGCCGCCAGAACACAGGTAAGTGCCGTGTGTGGTTCCCGCGGGCCTGGC
CTCTTTACGGGTTATGGCCCTTGCGTGCCTTGAATTACTTCCACCTGGCTGCAGTACGTGATTCTTGATC
CCGAGCTTCGGGTTGGAAGTGGGTGGGAGAGTTCGAGGCCTTGCGCTTAAGGAGCCCCTTCGCCTCGTGC
TTGAGTTGAGGCCTGGCCTGGGCGCTGGGGCCGCCGCGTGCGAATCTGGTGGCACCTTCGCGCCTGTCTC
GCTGCTTTCGATAAGTCTCTAGCCATTTAAAATTTTTGATGACCTGCTGCGACGCTTTTTTTCTGGCAAG
ATAGTCTTGTAAATGCGGGCCAAGATCTGCACACTGGTATTTCGGTTTTTGGGGCCGCGGGCGGCGACGG
GGCCCGTGCGTCCCAGCGCACATGTTCGGCGAGGCGGGGCCTGCGAGCGCGGCCACCGAGAATCGGACGG
GGGTAGTCTCAAGCTGGCCGGCCTGCTCTGGTGCCTGGCCTCGCGCCGCCGTGTATCGCCCCGCCCTGGG
CGGCAAGGCTGGCCCGGTCGGCACCAGTTGCGTGAGCGGAAAGATGGCCGCTTCCCGGCCCTGCTGCAGG
GAGCTCAAAATGGAGGACGCGGCGCTCGGGAGAGCGGGCGGGTGAGTCACCCACACAAAGGAAAAGGGCC
TTTCCGTCCTCAGCCGTCGCTTCATGTGACTCCACGGAGTACCGGGCGCCGTCCAGGCACCTCGATTAGT
TCTCGAGCTTTTGGAGTACGTCGTCTTTAGGTTGGGGGGAGGGGTTTTATGCGATGGAGTTTCCCCACAC
TGAGTGGGTGGAGACTGAAGTTAGGCCAGCTTGGCACTTGATGTAATTCTCCTTGGAATTTGCCCTTTTT
GAGTTTGGATCTTGGTTCATTCTCAAGCCTCAGACAGTGGTTCAAAGTTTTTTTCTTCCATTTCAGGTGT
CGTGACGTACGGCCACCATGACCGAGTACAAGCCCACGGTGCGCCTCGCCACCCGCGACGACGTCCCCAG
GGCCGTACGCACCCTCGCCGCCGCGTTCGCCGACTACCCCGCCACGCGCCACACCGTCGATCCGGACCGC
CACATCGAGCGGGTCACCGAGCTGCAAGAACTCTTCCTCACGCGCGTCGGGCTCGACATCGGCAAGGTGT
GGGTCGCGGACGACGGCGCCGCCGTGGCGGTCTGGACCACGCCGGAGAGCGTCGAAGCGGGGGCGGTGTT
CGCCGAGATCGGCCCGCGCATGGCCGAGTTGAGCGGTTCCCGGCTGGCCGCGCAGCAACAGATGGAAGGC
CTCCTGGCGCCGCACCGGCCCAAGGAGCCCGCGTGGTTCCTGGCCACCGTCGGAGTCTCGCCCGACCACC
AGGGCAAGGGTCTGGGCAGCGCCGTCGTGCTCCCCGGAGTGGAGGCGGCCGAGCGCGCCGGGGTGCCCGC
CTTCCTGGAGACCTCCGCGCCCCGCAACCTCCCCTTCTACGAGCGGCTCGGCTTCACCGTCACCGCCGAC
GTCGAGGTGCCCGAAGGACCGCGCACCTGGTGCATGACCCGCAAGCCCGGTGCCTGAACGCGTTAAGTCG
ACAATCAACCTCTGGATTACAAAATTTGTGAAAGATTGACTGGTATTCTTAACTATGTTGCTCCTTTTAC
GCTATGTGGATACGCTGCTTTAATGCCTTTGTATCATGCTATTGCTTCCCGTATGGCTTTCATTTTCTCC
TCCTTGTATAAATCCTGGTTGCTGTCTCTTTATGAGGAGTTGTGGCCCGTTGTCAGGCAACGTGGCGTGG
TGTGCACTGTGTTTGCTGACGCAACCCCCACTGGTTGGGGCATTGCCACCACCTGTCAGCTCCTTTCCGG
GACTTTCGCTTTCCCCCTCCCTATTGCCACGGCGGAACTCATCGCCGCCTGCCTTGCCCGCTGCTGGACA
GGGGCTCGGCTGTTGGGCACTGACAATTCCGTGGTGTTGTCGGGGAAATCATCGTCCTTTCCTTGGCTGC
TCGCCTGTGTTGCCACCTGGATTCTGCGCGGGACGTCCTTCTGCTACGTCCCTTCGGCCCTCAATCCAGC
GGACCTTCCTTCCCGCGGCCTGCTGCCGGCTCTGCGGCCTCTTCCGCGTCTTCGCCTTCGCCCTCAGACG
AGTCGGATCTCCCTTTGGGCCGCCTCCCCGCGTCGACTTTAAGACCAATGACTTACAAGGCAGCTGTAGA
TCTTAGCCACTTTTTAAAAGAAAAGGGGGGACTGGAAGGGCTAATTCACTCCCAACGAAGACAAGATCTG
CTTTTTGCTTGTACTGGGTCTCTCTGGTTAGACCAGATCTGAGCCTGGGAGCTCTCTGGCTAACTAGGGA
ACCCACTGCTTAAGCCTCAATAAAGCTTGCCTTGAGTGCTTCAAGTAGTGTGTGCCCGTCTGTTGTGTGA
CTCTGGTAACTAGAGATCCCTCAGACCCTTTTAGTCAGTGTGGAAAATCTCTAGCAGTACGTATAGTAGT
TCATGTCATCTTATTATTCAGTATTTATAACTTGCAAAGAAATGAATATCAGAGAGTGAGAGGAACTTGT
TTATTGCAGCTTATAATGGTTACAAATAAAGCAATAGCATCACAAATTTCACAAATAAAGCATTTTTTTC
ACTGCATTCTAGTTGTGGTTTGTCCAAACTCATCAATGTATCTTATCATGTCTGGCTCTAGCTATCCCGC
CCCTAACTCCGCCCATCCCGCCCCTAACTCCGCCCAGTTCCGCCCATTCTCCGCCCCATGGCTGACTAAT
TTTTTTTATTTATGCAGAGGCCGAGGCCGCCTCGGCCTCTGAGCTATTCCAGAAGTAGTGAGGAGGCTTT
TTTGGAGGCCTAGGGACGTACCCAATTCGCCCTATAGTGAGTCGTATTACGCGCGCTCACTGGCCGTCGT
TTTACAACGTCGTGACTGGGAAAACCCTGGCGTTACCCAACTTAATCGCCTTGCAGCACATCCCCCTTTC
GCCAGCTGGCGTAATAGCGAAGAGGCCCGCACCGATCGCCCTTCCCAACAGTTGCGCAGCCTGAATGGCG
AATGGG
[124 nt withheld, positions 3367-3490]
C
[91 nt withheld, positions 3492-3582]
A
[49 nt withheld, positions 3584-3632]
CCTTTGACGTTGGAGTCCACGTTCTTT
[37 nt withheld, positions 3660-3696]
ACCCTATCTCGGTCTATTCTTTTGATTTATAAGGGATTTTGCCGATTTCGGCCTATTGGTTAAAAAATGA
GCTGATTTAACAAAAATTTAACGCGAATTTTAACAAAATATTAACGCTTACAATTTAGGTGGCACTTTTC
GGGGAAATGTGCGCGGAACCCCTATTTGTTTATTTTTCTAAATACATTCAAATATGTATCCGCTCATGAG
ACAATAACCCTGATAAATGCTTCAATAATATTGAAAAAGGAAGAGTATGAGTATTCAACATTTCCGTGTC
GCCCTTATTCCCTTTTTTGCGGCATTTTGCCTTCCTGTTTTTGCTCACCCAGAAACGCTGGTGAAAGTAA
AAGATGCTGAAGATCAGTTGGGTGCACGAGTGGGTTACATCGAACTGGATCTCAACAGCGGTAAGATCCT
TGAGAGTTTTCGCCCCGAAGAACGTTTTCCAATGATGAGCACTTTTAAAGTTCTGCTATGTGGCGCGGTA
TTATCCCGTATTGACGCCGGGCAAGAGCAACTCGGTCGCCGCATACACTATTCTCAGAATGACTTGGTTG
AGTACTCACCAGTCACAGAAAAGCATCTTACGGATGGCATGACAGTAAGAGAATTATGCAGTGCTGCCAT
AACCATGAGTGATAACACTGCGGCCAACTTACTTCTGACAACGATCGGAGGACCGAAGGAGCTAACCGCT
TTTTTGCACAACATGGGGGATCATGTAACTCGCCTTGATCGTTGGGAACCGGAGCTGAATGAAGCCATAC
CAAACGACGAGCGTGACACCACGATGCCTGTAGCAATGGCAACAACGTTGCGCAAACTATTAACTGGCGA
ACTACTTACTCTAGCTTCCCGGCAACAATTAATAGACTGGATGGAGGCGGATAAAGTTGCAGGACCACTT
CTGCGCTCGGCCCTTCCGGCTGGCTGGTTTATTGCTGATAAATCTGGAGCCGGTGAGCGTGGGTCTCGCG
GTATCATTGCAGCACTGGGGCCAGATGGTAAGCCCTCCCGTATCGTAGTTATCTACACGACGGGGAGTCA
GGCAACTATGGATGAACGAAATAGACAGATCGCTGAGATAGGTGCCTCACTGATTAAGCATTGGTAACTG
TCAGACCAAGTTTACTCATATATACTTTAGATTGATTTAAAACTTCATTTTTAATTTAAAAGGATCTAGG
TGAAGATCCTTTTTGATAATCTCATGACCAAAATCCCTTAACGTGAGTTTTCGTTCCACTGAGCGTCAGA
CCCCGTAGAAAAGATCAAAGGATCTTCTTGAGATCCTTTTTTTCTGCGCGTAATCTGCTGCTTGCAAACA
AAAAAACCACCGCTACCAGCGGTGGTTTGTTTGCCGGATCAAGAGCTACCAACTCTTTTTCCGAAGGTAA
CTGGCTTCAGCAGAGCGCAGATACCAAATACTGTTCTTCTAGTGTAGCCGTAGTTAGGCCACCACTTCAA
GAACTCTGTAGCACCGCCTACATACCTCGCTCTGCTAATCCTGTTACCAGTGGCTGCTGCCAGTGGCGAT
AAGTCGTGTCTTACCGGGTTGGACTCAAGACGATAGTTACCGGATAAGGCGCAGCGGTCGGGCTGAACGG
GGGGTTCGTGCACACAGCCCAGCTTGGAGCGAACGACCTACACCGAACTGAGATACCTACAGCGTGAGCT
ATGAGAAAGCGCCACGCTTCCCGAAGGGAGAAAGGCGGACAGGTATCCGGTAAGCGGCAGGGTCGGAACA
GGAGAGCGCACGAGGGAGCTTCCAGGGGGAAACGCCTGGTATCTTTATAGTCCTGTCGGGTTTCGCCACC
TCTGACTTGAGCGTCGATTTTTGTGATGCTCGTCAGGGGGGCGGAGCCTATGGAAAAACGCCAGCAACGC
GGCCTTTTTACGGTTCCTGGCCTTTTGCTGGCCTTTTGCTCACATGTTCTTTCCTGCGTTATCCCCTGAT
TCTGTGGATAACCGTATTACCGCCTTTGAGTGAGCTGATACCGCTCGCCGCAGCCGAACGACCGAGCGCA
GCGAGTCAGTGAGCGAGGAAGCGGAAGAGCGCCCAATACGCAAACCGCCTCTCCCCGCGCGTTGGCCGAT
TCATTAATGCAGCTGGCACGACAGGTTTCCCGACTGGAAAGCGGGCAGTGAGCGCAACGCAATTAATGTG
AGTTAGCTCACTCATTAGGCACCCCAGGCTTTACACTTTATGCTTCCGGCTCGTATGTTGTGTGGAATTG
TGAGCGGATAACAATTTCACACAGGAAACAGCTATGACCATGATTACGCCAAGCGCGCAATTAACCCTCA
CTAAAGGGAACAAAAGCTGGAGCTGCAAGCTTAATGTAGTCTTATGCAATACTCTTGTAGTCTTGCAACA
TGGTAACGATGAGTTAGCAACATGCCTTACAAGGAGAGAAAAAGCACCGTGCATGCCGATTGGTGGAAGT
AAGGTGGTACGATCGTGCCTTATTAGGAAGGCAACAGACGGGTCTGACATGGATTGGACGAACCACTGAA
TTGCCGCATTGCAGAGATATTGTATTTAAGTGCCTAGCTCGATACATAAACGGGTCTCTCTGGTTAGACC
AGATCTGAGCCTGGGAGCTCTCTGGCTAACTAGGGAACCCACTGCTTAAGCCTCAATAAAGCTTGCCTTG
AGTGCTTCAAGTAGTGTGTGCCCGTCTGTTGTGTGACTCTGGTAACTAGAGATCCCTCAGACCCTTTTAG
TCAGTGTGGAAAATCTCTAGCAGTGGCGCCCGAACAGGGACTTGAAAGCGAAAGGGAAACCAGAGGAGCT
CTCTCGACGCAGGACTCGGCTTGCTGAAGCGCGCACGGCAAGAGGCGAGGGGCGGCGACTGGTGAGTACG
CCAAAAATTTTGACTAGCGGAGGCTAGAAGGAGAGAGATGGGTGCGAGAGCGTCAGTATTAAGCGGGGGA
GAATTAGATCGCGATGGGAAAAAATTCGGTTAAGGCCAGGGGGAAAGAAAAAATATAAATTAAAACATAT
AGTATGGGCAAGCAGGGAGCTAGAACGATTCGCAGTTAATCCTGGCCTGTTAGAAACATCAGAAGGCTGT
AGACAAATACTGGGACAGCTACAACCATCCCTTCAGACAGGATCAGAAGAACTTAGATCATTATATAATA
CAGTAGCAACCCTCTATTGTGTGCATCAAAGGATAGAGATAAAAGACACCAAGGAAGCTTTAGACAAGAT
AGAGGAAGAGCAAAACAAAAGTAAGACCACCGCACAGCAAGCGGCCGCTGATCTTCAGACCTGGAGGAGG
AGATATGAGGGACAATTGGAGAAGTGAATTATATAAATATAAAGTAGTAAAAATTGAACCATTAGGAGTA
GCACCCACCAAGGCAAAGAGAAGAGTGGTGCAGAGAGAAAAAAGAGCAGTGGGAATAGGAGCTTTGTTCC
TTGGGTTCTTGGGAGCAGCAGGAAGCACTATGGGCGCAGCGTCAATGACGCTGACGGTACAGGCCAGACA
ATTATTGTCTGGTATAGTGCAGCAGCAGAACAATTTGCTGAGGGCTATTGAGGCGCAACAGCATCTGTTG
CAACTCACAGTCTGGGGCATCAAGCAGCTCCAGGCAAGAATCCTGGCTGTGGAAAGATACCTAAAGGATC
AACAGCTCCTGGGGATTTGGGGTTGCTCTGGAAAACTCATTTGCACCACTGCTGTGCCTTGGAATGCTAG
TTGGAGTAATAAATCTCTGGAACAGATTTGGAATCACACGACCTGGATGGAGTGGGACAGAGAAATTAAC
AATTACACAAGCTTAATACACTCCTTAATTGAAGAATCGCAAAACCAGCAAGAAAAGAATGAACAAGAAT
TATTGGAATTAGATAAATGGGCAAGTTTGTGGAATTGGTTTAACATAACAAATTGGCTGTGGTATATAAA
ATTATTCATAATGATAGTAGGAGGCTTGGTAGGTTTAAGAATAGTTTTTGCTGTACTTTCTATAGTGAAT
AGAGTTAGGCAGGGATATTCACCATTATCGTTTCAGACCCACCTCCCAACCCCGAGGGGACCCAGAGAGG
GCCTATTTCCCATGATTCCTTCATATTTGCATATACGATACAAGGCTGTTAGAGAGATAATTAGAATTAA
TTTGACTGTAAACACAAAGATATTAGTACAAAATACGTGACGTAGAAAGTAATAATTTCTTGGGTAGTTT
GCAGTTTTAAAATTATGTTTTAAAATGGACTATCATATGCTTACCGTAACTTGAAAGTATTTCGATTTCT
TGGCTTTATATATCTTGTGGAAAGGACGAAACACCGACAGCAACCTGGGTTCCTAAGTTTTAGAGCTAGA
AATAGCAAGTTAAAATAAGGCTAGTCCGTTATCAACTTGAAAAAGTGGCACCGAGTCGGTGCTTTTTTAA
GCTTGGCGTAACTAGATCTTGAGACAAATGGCAGTATTCATCCACAATTTTAAAAGAAAAGGGGGGATTG
GGGGGTACAGTGCAGGGGAAAGAATAGTAGACATAATAGCAACAGACATACAAACTAAAGAATTACAAAA
ACAAATTACAAAAATTCAAAATTTTCGGGTTTATTACAGGGACAGCAGAGATCCACTTTGGCGCCGGCTC
GAGGGGG
