>Addgene plasmid #77661 | SEPHS2 gRNA (BRDN0001148921) | depositor partial sequence | sequence record 145121 | Target Sequence
ACAGCAACCTGGGTTCCTAA
