>Addgene plasmid #77661 | SEPHS2 gRNA (BRDN0001148921) | addgene partial sequence | sequence record 188187 | hU6-F
TAGAAAGTAATAATTTCTTGGGTAGTTTGCAGTTTTAAAATTATGTTTTAAAATGGACTATCATATGCTT
ACCGTAACTTGAAAGTATTTCGATTTCTTGGCTTTATATATCTTGTGGAAAGGACGAAACACCGACAGCA
ACCTGGGTTCCTAAGTTTTAGAGCTAGAAATAGCAAGTTAAAATAAGGCTAGTCCGTTATCAACTTGAAA
AAGTGGCACCGAGTCGGTGCTTTTTTAAGCTTGGCGTAACTAGATCTTGAGACAAATGGCAGTATTCATC
CACAATTTTAAAAGAAAAGGGGGGATTGGGGGGTACAGTGCAGGGGAAAGAATAGTAGACATAATAGCAA
CAGACATACAAACTAAAGAATTACAAAAACAAATTACAAAAATTCAAAATTTTCGGGTTTATTACAGGGA
CAGCAGAGATCCACTTTGGCGCCGGCTCGAGGGGGCCCGGGTGCAAAGATGGATAAAGTTTTAAACAGAG
AGGAATCTTTGCAGCTAATGGACCTTCTAGGTCTTGAAAGGAGTGGGAATTGGCTCCGGTGCCCGTCAGT
GGGCAGAGCG
